Addgene plasmid #183395: pMSCV-IRES-GFP-Hybrid-caspase_canine-CARDs+human-Caspase-4-catalytic domain
Purpose: Expression of mammalian inflammatory caspase gene in mammalian cells by retroviral transduction
Depositing lab: Jonathan Kagan. Depositing organization: Boston Children's Hospital. Publication: Evolution-inspired redesign of the LPS receptor caspase-4 into an interleukin-1beta converting enzyme. Devant P, Cao A, Kagan JC. Sci Immunol. 2021 Aug 10;6(62). doi: 10.1126/sciimmunol.abh3567. PubMed 34734155.
Backbone
  Vector backbone: pMSCV-IRES-EGFP
  Backbone size w/o insert (bp): 6400
  Vector type: Retroviral
Growth in bacteria
  Bacterial resistance: Ampicillin, 100 μg/mL
  Growth temperature: 37°C
  Growth strain: NEB Stable
  Copy number: High Copy
Gene/Insert
  Gene/Insert name: CARD domains of canine caspase-1/4 fused to catalytic domain of human caspase-4 (alt name: cCARD1 + 4/hEnz4)
  Species: H. sapiens (human), Synthetic
  Insert size (bp): 1500
  Promoter: MESV
  Tag / fusion protein: Myc (N terminal on insert)
  Cloning method: Restriction Enzyme; 5′ cloning site NotI (not destroyed); 3′ cloning site SalI (not destroyed)
  Sequencing primers: 5′ MSCV-fwd; 3′ MSCV-rev
Terms and licenses: Academic/Nonprofit Terms; Industry Terms: Not Available to Industry
How to cite: pMSCV-IRES-GFP-Hybrid-caspase_canine-CARDs+human-Caspase-4-catalytic domain was a gift from Jonathan Kagan (Addgene plasmid # 183395 ; http://n2t.net/addgene:183395 ; RRID:Addgene_183395)
