[The description below was written by a language model from this plasmid's Addgene catalogue record and pLannotate feature annotations shown in this document.]
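Description:
pMSCV-IRES-GFP-Hybrid-caspase_canine-CARDs+human-Caspase-4-catalytic domain is a gammaretroviral transfer plasmid built on the pMSCV-IRES-EGFP backbone and intended for stable expression of an engineered inflammatory caspase in mammalian cells by retroviral transduction. In bacteria it is maintained through a high-copy ColE1/pUC-type origin and selected with ampicillin via the β-lactamase gene. The remaining bacterial annotations (lac promoter and operator, and fragments of lacI, lacZα, rop, bom and TcR) are backbone remnants with no evident role in the construct's function.

The viral portion is bounded by 5′ and 3′ long terminal repeats from murine embryonic stem cell virus. The 5′ LTR serves as the promoter and is followed by the MESV Ψ packaging signal and a truncated, start-codon-less gag segment, which together allow the genomic RNA to be encapsidated when gag-pol and envelope functions are supplied in trans by packaging cells. Downstream, cloned between NotI and SalI, lies the roughly 1.5 kb chimeric insert: the CARD domains of canine caspase-1/4 fused to the catalytic domain of human caspase-4, carrying an N-terminal Myc tag according to the catalogue entry. The automated annotation labels the CARD portion as human CARD17, which most likely reflects homology among CARD sequences rather than the actual canine origin, and it does not call the Myc tag separately. An EMCV IRES then drives translation of EGFP from the same transcript, so that transduced cells can be identified or sorted by fluorescence.

The associated publication concerns an evolution-inspired redesign of the LPS receptor caspase-4 into an interleukin-1β converting enzyme. This domain-swap hybrid fits that kind of comparison of what the CARD and enzymatic domains each contribute to caspase function.
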