Features (pLannotate 1.2.2; 21 found; start..end, strand, type, name):
    208..537     +  CDS            CARD17: CAR17_HUMAN - Also known as INCA. Experimental evidence at protein level: Swiss-Prot protein existence level 1. Regulator of procaspase-1/CASP1 activation implicated in the regulation of the proteolytic maturation of pro-IL-1beta/IL1B and its release during inflammation. Inhibits the release of IL1B in response to LPS in monocytes. However, unlike CASP1, do not induce NF-kappa-B activation. From Homo sapiens (Human).
    538..1656    +  CDS            CASP4: CASP4_HUMAN - Also known as ICH2 From Homo sapiens (Human).
   1660..1693    -  misc_feature   MCS (fragment): pBluescript multiple cloning site
   1795..2257    +  misc_feature   IRES: internal ribosome entry site (IRES) of the encephalomyocarditis virus (EMCV)
   2271..2990    +  CDS            EGFP: the original enhanced GFP (Yang et al., 1996) mammalian codon-optimized
   3052..3566    +  LTR            3' LTR: 3' long terminal repeat from murine embryonic stem cell virus
   3728..3744    -  protein_bind   lac operator: The lac repressor binds to the lac operator to inhibit transcription in E. coli. This inhibition can be relieved by adding lactose or isopropyl-β-D-thiogalactopyranoside (IPTG). lac repressor encoded by lacI
   3752..3782    -  promoter       lac promoter: promoter for the E. coli lac operon
   3797..3818    -  protein_bind   CAP binding site: CAP binding activates transcription in the presence of cAMP. E. coli catabolite activator protein
   3831..3923    -  CDS            lacI (fragment): lac repressor; lacI; The lac repressor binds to the lac operator to inhibit transcription in E. coli. This inhibition can be relieved by adding lactose or isopropyl-β-D-thiogalactopyranoside (IPTG).
   4106..4694    -  rep_origin     ori: high-copy-number ColE1/pMB1/pBR322/pUC origin of replication
   4865..5725    -  CDS            AmpR: β-lactamase; bla; confers resistance to ampicillin, carbenicillin, and related antibiotics
   5726..5830    -  promoter       AmpR promoter: bla
   5925..5960    +  CDS            rop (fragment): Rop protein, which maintains plasmids at low copy number; rop
   6062..6161    +  misc_feature   bom (fragment): basis of mobility region from pBR322
   6167..6316    -  CDS            lacZα (fragment): LacZα fragment of β-galactosidase; lacZ fragment
   6316..6517    -  CDS            TcR (fragment): tetracycline efflux protein; tet; confers resistance to tetracycline
   6518..6616    +  CDS            env (fragment): murine leukemia virus gPr80 envelope polyprotein precursor; env; proteolytically cleaved into gp70SU and p15TM subunits
   6658..7174    +  LTR            5' LTR: 5' long terminal repeat from murine embryonic stem cell virus
   7238..7579    +  misc_feature   MESV Ψ: packaging signal of murine embryonic stem cell virus
   7646..136     +  CDS            gag (truncated) (across the origin): truncated Moloney murine leukemia virus (MMLV) gag gene lacking the start codon
>Addgene plasmid #183395 | pMSCV-IRES-GFP-Hybrid-caspase_canine-CARDs+human-Caspase-4-catalytic domain | addgene full sequence | sequence record 361114 | Addgene NGS Result
CTGGGTCAAGCCCTTTGTACACCCTAAGCCTCCGCCTCCTCTTCCTCCATCCGCCCCGTCTCTCCCCCTT
GAACCTCCTCGTTCGACCCCGCCTCGATCCTCCCTTTATCCAGCCCTCACTCCTTCTCTAGGCGCCGGAA
TTAGATCTCTCGAGATCGATGCGGCCGCGCCACCATGGAACAAAAACTCATCTCAGAAGAGGATCTGATG
GCCGACAAGGTCCTGAAGGACAAGAGAAGGCTGTTTGTCCGGTCAGTAGACATGGGGACCATCAATGGTT
TGCTGGATGAACTCTTTGAGAAAAGAGTGCTGAACCACGAGGAGATGGAGCGAGTGCGGTGTGCACACTC
TACAGTTATGGATCAGGCCCGAGTTCTGATTGACTCCGTCCTTCGGAAAGGGCCAAATGCATGCCAGATT
TTTATTTCTAATATTTGCAATGAGGACATTCACCTGGCACAGACGCTGGGGCTCTCCTCAGGTTCACCAT
CTGGAAATGATCATACCAAACTAGACTCTCAAGTAGAAGTTCCTTCTTTACCAGAAGACAAACACGACAA
AAATCCATTTAAGATTTTGGAAACTGTGGGCAAGGAACTCATTACTGGTGTTTTGCATGGCTTGTTGGAA
AAAGATATCCTGAAATTGGAGGATGCAGAAAAGAAAACATTTTATGATGCCAAACCTGAAGACAAGCCCT
GGGTCATTCTGAACTCTGTGCGACAGAAACGCCAGGAGGCAGGTCAAGCCCTTGTCCATACTTTCATTAA
TACGGACAAATATTCCACCAGTGTAGAAATGGAGGCTGGACCACCTGAGTCAGGAGAATCTACAGATGCC
CTCAAGCTTTGTCCTCATGAAGAATTCCTGAGACTATGTAAAGAAAGAGCTGAAGAGATCTATCCAATAA
AGGAGAGAAACAACCGCACACGCCTGGCTCTCATCATATGCAATACAGAGTTTGACCATCTGCCTCCGAG
GAATGGAGCTGACTTTGACATCACAGGGATGAAGGAGCTACTTGAGGGTCTGGACTATAGTGTAGATGTA
GAAGAGAATCTGACAGCCAGGGATATGGAGTCAGCGCTGAGGGCATTTGCTACCAGACCAGAGCACAAGT
CCTCTGACAGCACATTCTTGGTACTCATGTCTCATGGCATCCTGGAGGGAATCTGCGGAACTGTGCATGA
TGAGAAAAAACCAGATGTGCTGCTTTATGACACCATCTTCCAGATATTCAACAACCGCAACTGCCTCAGT
CTGAAGGACAAACCCAAGGTCATCATTGTCCAGGCCTGCAGAGGTGCAAACCGTGGGGAACTGTGGGTCA
GAGACTCTCCAGCATCCTTGGAAGTGGCCTCTTCACAGTCATCTGAGAACCTAGAGGAAGATGCTGTTTA
CAAGACCCACGTGGAGAAGGACTTCATTGCTTTCTGCTCTTCAACGCCACACAACGTGTCCTGGAGAGAC
AGCACAATGGGCTCTATCTTCATCACACAACTCATCACATGCTTCCAGAAATATTCTTGGTGCTGCCACC
TAGAGGAAGTATTTCGGAAGGTACAGCAATCATTTGAAACTCCAAGGGCCAAAGCTCAAATGCCCACCAT
AGAACGACTGTCCATGACAAGATATTTCTACCTCTTTCCTGGCAATTGAGTCGACGGTATCGATAAGCTT
GATATCGAATTCCGCCCCCCCCCCTAACGTTACTGGCCGAAGCCGCTTGGAATAAGGCCGGTGTGCGTTT
GTCTATATGTTATTTTCCACCATATTGCCGTCTTTTGGCAATGTGAGGGCCCGGAAACCTGGCCCTGTCT
TCTTGACGAGCATTCCTAGGGGTCTTTCCCCTCTCGCCAAAGGAATGCAAGGTCTGTTGAATGTCGTGAA
GGAAGCAGTTCCTCTGGAAGCTTCTTGAAGACAAACAACGTCTGTAGCGACCCTTTGCAGGCAGCGGAAC
CCCCCACCTGGCGACAGGTGCCTCTGCGGCCAAAAGCCACGTGTATAAGATACACCTGCAAAGGCGGCAC
AACCCCAGTGCCACGTTGTGAGTTGGATAGTTGTGGAAAGAGTCAAATGGCTCTCCTCAAGCGTATTCAA
CAAGGGGCTGAAGGATGCCCAGAAGGTACCCCATTGTATGGGATCTGATCTGGGGCCTCGGTGCACATGC
TTTACATGTGTTTAGTCGAGGTTAAAAAAACGTCTAGGCCCCCCGAACCACGGGGACGTGGTTTTCCTTT
GAAAAACACGATGATAATATGGCCACAACCATGGTGAGCAAGGGCGAGGAGCTGTTCACCGGGGTGGTGC
CCATCCTGGTCGAGCTGGACGGCGACGTAAACGGCCACAAGTTCAGCGTGTCTGGCGAGGGCGAGGGCGA
TGCCACCTACGGCAAGCTGACCCTGAAGTTCATCTGCACCACCGGCAAGCTGCCCGTGCCCTGGCCCACC
CTCGTGACCACCCTGACCTACGGCGTGCAGTGCTTCAGCCGCTACCCCGACCACATGAAGCAGCACGACT
TCTTCAAGTCCGCCATGCCCGAAGGCTACGTCCAGGAGCGCACCATCTTCTTCAAGGACGACGGCAACTA
CAAGACCCGCGCCGAGGTGAAGTTCGAGGGCGACACCCTGGTGAACCGCATCGAGCTGAAGGGCATCGAC
TTCAAGGAGGACGGCAACATCCTGGGGCACAAGCTGGAGTACAACTACAACAGCCACAACGTCTATATCA
TGGCCGACAAGCAGAAGAACGGCATCAAGGCGAACTTCAAGATCCGCCACAACATCGAGGACGGCAGCGT
GCAGCTCGCCGACCACTACCAGCAGAACACCCCCATCGGCGACGGCCCCGTGCTGCTGCCCGACAACCAC
TACCTGAGCACCCAGTCCGCCCTGAGCAAAGACCCCAACGAGAAGCGCGATCACATGGTCCTGCTGGAGT
TCGTGACCGCCGCCGGGATCACTCTCGGCATGGACGAGCTGTACAAGTAATGAATTAATTAAGAATTCGA
TAAAATAAAAGATTTTATTTAGTCTCCAGAAAAAGGGGGGAATGAAAGACCCCACCTGTAGGTTTGGCAA
GCTAGCTTAAGTAACGCCATTTTGCAAGGCATGGAAAATACATAACTGAGAATAGAGAAGTTCAGATCAA
GGTTAGGAACAGAGAGACAGCAGAATATGGGCCAAACAGGATATCTGTGGTAAGCAGTTCCTGCCCCGGC
TCAGGGCCAAGAACAGATGGTCCCCAGATGCGGTCCCGCCCTCAGCAGTTTCTAGAGAACCATCAGATGT
TTCCAGGGTGCCCCAAGGACCTGAAATGACCCTGTGCCTTATTTGAACTAACCAATCAGTTCGCTTCTCG
CTTCTGTTCGCGCGCTTCTGCTCCCCGAGCTCAATAAAAGAGCCCACAACCCCTCACTCGGCGCGCCAGT
CCTCCGATAGACTGCGTCGCCCGGGTACCCGTGTATCCAATAAACCCTCTTGCAGTTGCATCCGACTTGT
GGTCTCGCTGTTCCTTGGGAGGGTCTCCTCTGAGTGATTGACTACCCGTCAGCGGGGGTCTTTCATGGGT
AACAGTTTCTTGAAGTTGGAGAACAACATTCTGAGGGTAGGAGTCGAATATTAAGTAATCCTGACTCAAT
TAGCCACTGTTTTGAATCCACATACTCCAATACTCCTGAAATAGTTCATTATGGACAGCGCAGAAAGAGC
TGGGGAGAATTGTGAAATTGTTATCCGCTCACAATTCCACACAACATACGAGCCGGAAGCATAAAGTGTA
AAGCCTGGGGTGCCTAATGAGTGAGCTAACTCACATTAATTGCGTTGCGCTCACTGCCCGCTTTCCAGTC
GGGAAACCTGTCGTGCCAGCTGCATTAATGAATCGGCCAACGCGCGGGGAGAGGCGGTTTGCGTATTGGG
CGCTCTTCCGCTTCCTCGCTCACTGACTCGCTGCGCTCGGTCGTTCGGCTGCGGCGAGCGGTATCAGCTC
ACTCAAAGGCGGTAATACGGTTATCCACAGAATCAGGGGATAACGCAGGAAAGAACATGTGAGCAAAAGG
CCAGCAAAAGGCCAGGAACCGTAAAAAGGCCGCGTTGCTGGCGTTTTTCCATAGGCTCCGCCCCCCTGAC
GAGCATCACAAAAATCGACGCTCAAGTCAGAGGTGGCGAAACCCGACAGGACTATAAAGATACCAGGCGT
TTCCCCCTGGAAGCTCCCTCGTGCGCTCTCCTGTTCCGACCCTGCCGCTTACCGGATACCTGTCCGCCTT
TCTCCCTTCGGGAAGCGTGGCGCTTTCTCATAGCTCACGCTGTAGGTATCTCAGTTCGGTGTAGGTCGTT
CGCTCCAAGCTGGGCTGTGTGCACGAACCCCCCGTTCAGCCCGACCGCTGCGCCTTATCCGGTAACTATC
GTCTTGAGTCCAACCCGGTAAGACACGACTTATCGCCACTGGCAGCAGCCACTGGTAACAGGATTAGCAG
AGCGAGGTATGTAGGCGGTGCTACAGAGTTCTTGAAGTGGTGGCCTAACTACGGCTACACTAGAAGAACA
GTATTTGGTATCTGCGCTCTGCTGAAGCCAGTTACCTTCGGAAAAAGAGTTGGTAGCTCTTGATCCGGCA
AACAAACCACCGCTGGTAGCGGTGGTTTTTTTGTTTGCAAGCAGCAGATTACGCGCAGAAAAAAAGGATC
TCAAGAAGATCCTTTGATCTTTTCTACGGGGTCTGACGCTCAGTGGAACGAAAACTCACGTTAAGGGATT
TTGGTCATGAGATTATCAAAAAGGATCTTCACCTAGATCCTTTTAAATTAAAAATGAAGTTTTAAATCAA
TCTAAAGTATATATGAGTAAACTTGGTCTGACAGTTACCAATGCTTAATCAGTGAGGCACCTATCTCAGC
GATCTGTCTATTTCGTTCATCCATAGTTGCCTGACTCCCCGTCGTGTAGATAACTACGATACGGGAGGGC
TTACCATCTGGCCCCAGTGCTGCAATGATACCGCGAGACCCACGCTCACCGGCTCCAGATTTATCAGCAA
TAAACCAGCCAGCCGGAAGGGCCGAGCGCAGAAGTGGTCCTGCAACTTTATCCGCCTCCATCCAGTCTAT
TAATTGTTGCCGGGAAGCTAGAGTAAGTAGTTCGCCAGTTAATAGTTTGCGCAACGTTGTTGCCATTGCT
ACAGGCATCGTGGTGTCACGCTCGTCGTTTGGTATGGCTTCATTCAGCTCCGGTTCCCAACGATCAAGGC
GAGTTACATGATCCCCCATGTTGTGCAAAAAAGCGGTTAGCTCCTTCGGTCCTCCGATCGTTGTCAGAAG
TAAGTTGGCCGCAGTGTTATCACTCATGGTTATGGCAGCACTGCATAATTCTCTTACTGTCATGCCATCC
GTAAGATGCTTTTCTGTGACTGGTGAGTACTCAACCAAGTCATTCTGAGAATAGTGTATGCGGCGACCGA
GTTGCTCTTGCCCGGCGTCAATACGGGATAATACCGCGCCACATAGCAGAACTTTAAAAGTGCTCATCAT
TGGAAAACGTTCTTCGGGGCGAAAACTCTCAAGGATCTTACCGCTGTTGAGATCCAGTTCGATGTAACCC
ACTCGTGCACCCAACTGATCTTCAGCATCTTTTACTTTCACCAGCGTTTCTGGGTGAGCAAAAACAGGAA
GGCAAAATGCCGCAAAAAAGGGAATAAGGGCGACACGGAAATGTTGAATACTCATACTCTTCCTTTTTCA
ATATTATTGAAGCATTTATCAGGGTTATTGTCTCATGAGCGGATACATATTTGAATGTATTTAGAAAAAT
AAACAAATAGGGGTTCCGCGCACATTTCCCCGAAAAGTGCCACCTGACGTCTAAGAAACCATTATTATCA
TGACATTAACCTATAAAAATAGGCGTATCACGAGGCCCTTTCGTCTCGCGCGTTTCGGTGATGACGGTGA
AAACCTCTGACACATGCAGCTCCCGGAGACGGTCACAGCTTGTCTGTAAGCGGATGCCGGGAGCAGACAA
GCCCGTCAGGGCGCGTCAGCGGGTGTTGGCGGGTGTCGGGGCTGGCTTAACTATGCGGCATCAGAGCAGA
TTGTACTGAGAGTGCACCATATGCGGTGTGAAATACCGCACAGATGCGTAAGGAGAAAATACCGCATCAG
GCGCCATTCGCCATTCAGGCTGCGCAACTGTTGGGAAGGGCGATCGGTGCGGGCCTCTTCGCTATTACGC
CAGCTGGCGAAAGGGGGATGTGCTGCAAGGCGATTAAGTTGGGTAACGCCAGGGTTTTCCCAGTCACGAC
GTTGTAAAACGACGGCGCAAGGAATGGTGCATGCAAGGAGATGGCGCCCAACAGTCCCCCGGCCACGGGG
CCTGCCACCATACCCACGCCGAAACAAGCGCTCATGAGCCCGAAGTGGCGAGCCCGATCTTCCCCATCGG
TGATGTCGGCGATATAGGCGCCAGCAACCGCACCTGTGGCGCCGGTGATGCCGGCCACGATGCGTCCGGC
GTAGAGGCGATTAGTCCAATTTGTTAAAGACAGGATATCAGTGGTCCAGGCTCTAGTTTTGACTCAACAA
TATCACCAGCTGAAGCCTATAGAGTACGAGCCATAGATAAAATAAAAGATTTTATTTAGTCTCCAGAAAA
AGGGGGGAATGAAAGACCCCACCTGTAGGTTTGGCAAGCTAGCTTAAGTAACGCCATTTTGCAAGGCATG
GAAAATACATAACTGAGAATAGAGAAGTTCAGATCAAGGTTAGGAACAGAGAGACAGCAGAATATGGGCC
AAACAGGATATCTGTGGTAAGCAGTTCCTGCCCCGGCTCAGGGCCAAGAACAGATGGTCCCCAGATGCGG
TCCCGCCCTCAGCAGTTTCTAGAGAACCATCAGATGTTTCCAGGGTGCCCCAAGGACCTGAAATGACCCT
GTGCCTTATTTGAACTAACCAATCAGTTCGCTTCTCGCTTCTGTTCGCGCGCTTCTGCTCCCCGAGCTCA
ATAAAAGAGCCCACAACCCCTCACTCGGCGCGCCAGTCCTCCGATAGACTGCGTCGCCCGGGTACCCGTA
TTCCCAATAAAGCCTCTTGCTGTTTGCATCCGAATCGTGGACTCGCTGATCCTTGGGAGGGTCTCCTCAG
ATTGATTGACTGCCCACCTCGGGGGTCTTTCATTTGGAGGTTCCACCGAGATTTGGAGACCCCTGCCCAG
GGACCACCGACCCCCCCGCCGGGAGGTAAGCTGGCCAGCGGTCGTTTCGTGTCTGTCTCTGTCTTTGTGC
GTGTTTGTGCCGGCATCTAATGTTTGCGCCTGCGTCTGTACTAGTTAGCTAACTAGCTCTGTATCTGGCG
GACCCGTGGTGGAACTGACGAGTTCTGAACACCCGGCCGCAACCCTGGGAGACGTCCCAGGGACTTTGGG
GGCCGTTTTTGTGGCCCGACCTGAGGAAGGGAGTCGATGTGGAATCCGACCCCGTCAGGATATGTGGTTC
TGGTAGGAGACGAGAACCTAAAACAGTTCCCGCCTCCGTCTGAATTTTTGCTTTCGGTTTGGAACCGAAG
CCGCGCGTCTTGTCTGCTGCAGCGCTGCAGCATCGTTCTGTGTTGTCTCTGTCTGACTGTGTTTCTGTAT
TTGTCTGAAAATTAGGGCCAGACTGTTACCACTCCCTTAAGTTTGACCTTAGGTCACTGGAAAGATGTCG
AGCGGATCGCTCACAACCAGTCGGTAGATGTCAAGAAGAGACGTTGGGTTACCTTCTGCTCTGCAGAATG
GCCAACCTTTAACGTCGGATGGCCGCGAGACGGCACCTTTAACCGAGACCTCATCACCCAGGTTAAGATC
AAGGTCTTTTCACCTGGCCCGCATGGACACCCAGACCAGGTCCCCTACATCGTGACCTGGGAAGCCTTGG
CTTTTGACCCCCCTCC
